Addgene plasmid #40908: pDEST/LIfeAct-mCherry-N1
Depositing lab: Robin Shaw. Depositing organization: University of California, San Francisco (UCSF). Publication: Actin cytoskeleton rest stops regulate anterograde traffic of connexin 43 vesicles to the plasma membrane. Smyth JW, Vogan JM, Buch PJ, Zhang SS, Fong TS, Hong TT, Shaw RM. Circ Res. 2012 Mar 30;110(7):978-89. Epub 2012 Feb 9. 10.1161/CIRCRESAHA.111.257964 PubMed 22328533.
Backbone
  Vector backbone: pmcherry-N1
  Backbone manufacturer: Clontech
  Backbone size w/o insert (bp): 4722
  Total vector size (bp): 4773
  Modifications to backbone: Gateway reading frame cassette c.1 inserted between Afe I and Sma I sites of MCS.
  Vector type: Mammalian Expression
  Selectable markers: Neomycin (select with G418)
Growth in bacteria
  Bacterial resistance: Kanamycin, 50 μg/mL
  Growth temperature: 37°C
  Growth strain: DH5alpha
  Copy number: High Copy
Gene/Insert
  Gene/Insert name: LifeAct
  Species: S. cerevisiae (budding yeast)
  Insert size (bp): 51
  Mutation: No stop codon to create c-terminal fusion
  Promoter: CMV
  Tag / fusion protein: mCherry (C terminal on backbone)
  Cloning method: Gateway Cloning
  Sequencing primers: 5′ CMV fwd; 3′ mCherry Rev
Terms and licenses: Academic/Nonprofit Terms; Industry Terms: Not Available to Industry
How to cite: pDEST/LIfeAct-mCherry-N1 was a gift from Robin Shaw (Addgene plasmid # 40908 ; http://n2t.net/addgene:40908 ; RRID:Addgene_40908)
