[The description below was written by a language model from this plasmid's Addgene catalogue record and pLannotate feature annotations shown in this document.]
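Description:
pDEST/LIfeAct-mCherry-N1 is a mammalian expression plasmid built on the Clontech pmCherry-N1 backbone, which was first converted into a Gateway destination vector by inserting a reading frame cassette into the multiple cloning site between the Afe I and Sma I sites. The LifeAct coding sequence was then introduced by Gateway recombination. This history is reflected in the sequenced plasmid, where attB1 and attB2 sites flank a short interval between the promoter and the fluorescent protein. The plasmid is maintained in E. coli at high copy through a ColE1/pUC-type origin and also carries an f1 origin. A single Tn5 NeoR/KanR gene is driven by tandem bacterial (bla-type) and SV40 early promoters and terminated by the HSV TK polyadenylation signal. It provides kanamycin selection in bacteria and G418 selection in mammalian cells.

The payload is LifeAct, a 51 bp sequence of S. cerevisiae origin encoding a short peptide widely used as a filamentous actin-binding probe. It was cloned without a stop codon so that translation continues through the attB2-derived linker into the backbone's mCherry, a monomeric, rapidly maturing red fluorescent protein, giving a C-terminal mCherry fusion. Expression is driven by the human CMV immediate early enhancer and promoter and terminated by the SV40 polyadenylation signal. The small large T antigen, ble and bGH fragments in the annotation appear to be residual backbone matches rather than functional elements. The construct is suited to labelling the actin cytoskeleton in live or fixed transfected mammalian cells. The associated study concerned the role of actin in trafficking connexin 43 vesicles to the plasma membrane.
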