Features (pLannotate 1.2.2; 15 found; start..end, strand, type, name):
     54..357     +  enhancer       CMV enhancer: human cytomegalovirus immediate early enhancer
    358..561     +  promoter       CMV promoter: human cytomegalovirus (CMV) immediate early promoter
    595..619     +  protein_bind   attB1: mutant version of attB; recombination site for the Gateway® BP reaction BP Clonase™
    713..737     -  protein_bind   attB2: mutant version of attB; recombination site for the Gateway® BP reaction BP Clonase™
    757..1464    +  CDS            mCherry: mCherry is a basic (constitutively fluorescent) red fluorescent protein published in 2004, derived from Discosoma sp.. It is reported to be a very rapidly-maturing monomer with low acid sensitivity.
   1506..1589    +  CDS            large T antigen (fragment): large T antigen from SV40 (simian virus 40)
   1612..1733    +  polyA_signal   SV40 poly(A) signal: SV40 polyadenylation signal
   1767..2195    -  rep_origin     f1 ori (sequence partly withheld): f1 bacteriophage origin of replication; arrow indicates direction of (+) strand synthesis
   2222..2326    +  promoter       AmpR promoter: bla
   2328..2685    +  promoter       SV40 promoter: SV40 enhancer and early promoter
   2720..3514    +  CDS            NeoR/KanR: aminoglycoside phosphotransferase from Tn5; aph(3')-II (or nptII); confers resistance to neomycin, kanamycin, and G418 (Geneticin®)
   3535..3687    +  CDS            ble (fragment): BLE_KLEPN - Experimental evidence at protein level: Swiss-Prot protein existence level 1. Binding protein with a strong affinity to the bleomycin family of antibiotics. Binds to CL990; an antimitotic-antibiotic compound. From Klebsiella pneumoniae.
   3746..3793    +  polyA_signal   HSV TK poly(A) signal: herpes simplex virus thymidine kinase polyadenylation signal (Cole and Stacy, 1985)
   3884..3900    -  polyA_signal   bGH poly(A) signal (fragment): bovine growth hormone polyadenylation signal
   4122..4710    +  rep_origin     ori: high-copy-number ColE1/pMB1/pBR322/pUC origin of replication
>Addgene plasmid #40908 | pDEST/LIfeAct-mCherry-N1 | addgene full sequence | sequence record 223616 | Addgene NGS Result
TAATAGTAATCAATTACGGGGTCATTAGTTCATAGCCCATATATGGAGTTCCGCGTTACATAACTTACGG
TAAATGGCCCGCCTGGCTGACCGCCCAACGACCCCCGCCCATTGACGTCAATAATGACGTATGTTCCCAT
AGTAACGCCAATAGGGACTTTCCATTGACGTCAATGGGTGGAGTATTTACGGTAAACTGCCCACTTGGCA
GTACATCAAGTGTATCATATGCCAAGTACGCCCCCTATTGACGTCAATGACGGTAAATGGCCCGCCTGGC
ATTATGCCCAGTACATGACCTTATGGGACTTTCCTACTTGGCAGTACATCTACGTATTAGTCATCGCTAT
TACCATGGTGATGCGGTTTTGGCAGTACATCAATGGGCGTGGATAGCGGTTTGACTCACGGGGATTTCCA
AGTCTCCACCCCATTGACGTCAATGGGAGTTTGTTTTGGCACCAAAATCAACGGGACTTTCCAAAATGTC
GTAACAACTCCGCCCCATTGACGCAAATGGGCGGTAGGCGTGTACGGTGGGAGGTCTATATAAGCAGAGC
TGGTTTAGTGAACCGTCAGATCCGCTAGCATCAAACAAGTTTGTACAAAAAAGCAGGCTTTAAAGGAACC
AATTCAGTCGACTGGATCATGGGCGTGGCCGACCTGATCAAGAAGTTCGAGAGCATCAGCAAGGAGGAGT
CGAGATATCTAGACCCAGCTTTCTTGTACAAAGTGGTTCGATGGGATCCCGCCACCATGGTGAGCAAGGG
CGAGGAGGATAACATGGCCATCATCAAGGAGTTCATGCGCTTCAAGGTGCACATGGAGGGCTCCGTGAAC
GGCCACGAGTTCGAGATCGAGGGCGAGGGCGAGGGCCGCCCCTACGAGGGCACCCAGACCGCCAAGCTGA
AGGTGACCAAGGGTGGCCCCCTGCCCTTCGCCTGGGACATCCTGTCCCCTCAGTTCATGTACGGCTCCAA
GGCCTACGTGAAGCACCCCGCCGACATCCCCGACTACTTGAAGCTGTCCTTCCCCGAGGGCTTCAAGTGG
GAGCGCGTGATGAACTTCGAGGACGGCGGCGTGGTGACCGTGACCCAGGACTCCTCCCTGCAGGACGGCG
AGTTCATCTACAAGGTGAAGCTGCGCGGCACCAACTTCCCCTCCGACGGCCCCGTAATGCAGAAGAAGAC
CATGGGCTGGGAGGCCTCCTCCGAGCGGATGTACCCCGAGGACGGCGCCCTGAAGGGCGAGATCAAGCAG
AGGCTGAAGCTGAAGGACGGCGGCCACTACGACGCTGAGGTCAAGACCACCTACAAGGCCAAGAAGCCCG
TGCAGCTGCCCGGCGCCTACAACGTCAACATCAAGTTGGACATCACCTCCCACAACGAGGACTACACCAT
CGTGGAACAGTACGAACGCGCCGAGGGCCGCCACTCCACCGGCGGCATGGACGAGCTGTACAAGTAAGAA
TTCGAAGCTGTACAAGTAAAGCGGCCGCGACTCTAGATCATAATCAGCCATACCACATTTGTAGAGGTTT
TACTTGCTTTAAAAAACCTCCCACACCTCCCCCTGAACCTGAAACATAAAATGAATGCAATTGTTGTTGT
TAACTTGTTTATTGCAGCTTATAATGGTTACAAATAAAGCAATAGCATCACAAATTTCACAAATAAAGCA
TTTTTTTCACTGCATTCTAGTTGTGGTTTGTCCAAACTCATCAATGTATCTTAAGGCGTAAATTGTAAGC
GTTAATATTTTGTTAAAATTCGCGTTAAATTTTTGTTAAATCAGCTCATTTTTTAACCAATAGGCCGAAA
TCGGCAAAATCCCTTATAAATCAAAAGAATAGACCGAGATAGGGT
[37 nt withheld, positions 1866-1902]
AAAGAACGTGGACTCCAACGTCAAAGG
[49 nt withheld, positions 1930-1978]
T
[91 nt withheld, positions 1980-2070]
G
[124 nt withheld, positions 2072-2195]
CAGGTGGCACTTTTCGGGGAAATGTGCGCGGAACCCCTATTTGTTTATTTTTCTAAATACATTCAAATAT
GTATCCGCTCATGAGACAATAACCCTGATAAATGCTTCAATAATATTGAAAAAGGAAGAGTCCTGAGGCG
GAAAGAACCAGCTGTGGAATGTGTGTCAGTTAGGGTGTGGAAAGTCCCCAGGCTCCCCAGCAGGCAGAAG
TATGCAAAGCATGCATCTCAATTAGTCAGCAACCAGGTGTGGAAAGTCCCCAGGCTCCCCAGCAGGCAGA
AGTATGCAAAGCATGCATCTCAATTAGTCAGCAACCATAGTCCCGCCCCTAACTCCGCCCATCCCGCCCC
TAACTCCGCCCAGTTCCGCCCATTCTCCGCCCCATGGCTGACTAATTTTTTTTATTTATGCAGAGGCCGA
GGCCGCCTCGGCCTCTGAGCTATTCCAGAAGTAGTGAGGAGGCTTTTTTGGAGGCCTAGGCTTTTGCAAA
GATCGATCAAGAGACAGGATGAGGATCGTTTCGCATGATTGAACAAGATGGATTGCACGCAGGTTCTCCG
GCCGCTTGGGTGGAGAGGCTATTCGGCTATGACTGGGCACAACAGACAATCGGCTGCTCTGATGCCGCCG
TGTTCCGGCTGTCAGCGCAGGGGCGCCCGGTTCTTTTTGTCAAGACCGACCTGTCCGGTGCCCTGAATGA
ACTGCAAGACGAGGCAGCGCGGCTATCGTGGCTGGCCACGACGGGCGTTCCTTGCGCAGCTGTGCTCGAC
GTTGTCACTGAAGCGGGAAGGGACTGGCTGCTATTGGGCGAAGTGCCGGGGCAGGATCTCCTGTCATCTC
ACCTTGCTCCTGCCGAGAAAGTATCCATCATGGCTGATGCAATGCGGCGGCTGCATACGCTTGATCCGGC
TACCTGCCCATTCGACCACCAAGCGAAACATCGCATCGAGCGAGCACGTACTCGGATGGAAGCCGGTCTT
GTCGATCAGGATGATCTGGACGAAGAGCATCAGGGGCTCGCGCCAGCCGAACTGTTCGCCAGGCTCAAGG
CGAGCATGCCCGACGGCGAGGATCTCGTCGTGACCCATGGCGATGCCTGCTTGCCGAATATCATGGTGGA
AAATGGCCGCTTTTCTGGATTCATCGACTGTGGCCGGCTGGGTGTGGCGGACCGCTATCAGGACATAGCG
TTGGCTACCCGTGATATTGCTGAAGAGCTTGGCGGCGAATGGGCTGACCGCTTCCTCGTGCTTTACGGTA
TCGCCGCTCCCGATTCGCAGCGCATCGCCTTCTATCGCCTTCTTGACGAGTTCTTCTGAGCGGGACTCTG
GGGTTCGAAATGACCGACCAAGCGACGCCCAACCTGCCATCACGAGATTTCGATTCCACCGCCGCCTTCT
ATGAAAGGTTGGGCTTCGGAATCGTTTTCCGGGACGCCGGCTGGATGATCCTCCAGCGCGGGGATCTCAT
GCTGGAGTTCTTCGCCCACCCTAGGGGGAGGCTAACTGAAACACGGAAGGAGACAATACCGGAAGGAACC
CGCGCTATGACGGCAATAAAAAGACAGAATAAAACGCACGGTGTTGGGTCGTTTGTTCATAAACGCGGGG
TTCGGTCCCAGGGCTGGCACTCTGTCGATACCCCACCGAGACCCCATTGGGGCCAATACGCCCGCGTTTC
TTCCTTTTCCCCACCCCACCCCCCAAGTTCGGGTGAAGGCCCAGGGCTCGCAGCCAACGTCGGGGCGGCA
GGCCCTGCCATAGCCTCAGGTTACTCATATATACTTTAGATTGATTTAAAACTTCATTTTTAATTTAAAA
GGATCTAGGTGAAGATCCTTTTTGATAATCTCATGACCAAAATCCCTTAACGTGAGTTTTCGTTCCACTG
AGCGTCAGACCCCGTAGAAAAGATCAAAGGATCTTCTTGAGATCCTTTTTTTCTGCGCGTAATCTGCTGC
TTGCAAACAAAAAAACCACCGCTACCAGCGGTGGTTTGTTTGCCGGATCAAGAGCTACCAACTCTTTTTC
CGAAGGTAACTGGCTTCAGCAGAGCGCAGATACCAAATACTGTTCTTCTAGTGTAGCCGTAGTTAGGCCA
CCACTTCAAGAACTCTGTAGCACCGCCTACATACCTCGCTCTGCTAATCCTGTTACCAGTGGCTGCTGCC
AGTGGCGATAAGTCGTGTCTTACCGGGTTGGACTCAAGACGATAGTTACCGGATAAGGCGCAGCGGTCGG
GCTGAACGGGGGGTTCGTGCACACAGCCCAGCTTGGAGCGAACGACCTACACCGAACTGAGATACCTACA
GCGTGAGCTATGAGAAAGCGCCACGCTTCCCGAAGGGAGAAAGGCGGACAGGTATCCGGTAAGCGGCAGG
GTCGGAACAGGAGAGCGCACGAGGGAGCTTCCAGGGGGAAACGCCTGGTATCTTTATAGTCCTGTCGGGT
TTCGCCACCTCTGACTTGAGCGTCGATTTTTGTGATGCTCGTCAGGGGGGCGGAGCCTATGGAAAAACGC
CAGCAACGCGGCCTTTTTACGGTTCCTGGCCTTTTGCTGGCCTTTTGCTCACATGTTCTTTCCTGCGTTA
TCCCCTGATTCTGTGGATAACCGTATTACCGCCATGCATTAGTTAT
