>Addgene plasmid #40908 | pDEST/LIfeAct-mCherry-N1 | addgene partial sequence | sequence record 55304 | CMV-F 5'-CGCAAATGGGCGGTAGGCGTG-3'
AGCTGGTTTAGTGAACCGTCAGATCCGCTAGCATCAAACAAGTTTGTACAAAAAAGCAGGCTTTAAAGGA
ACCAATTCAGTCGACTGGATCATGGGCGTGGCCGACCTGATCAAGAAGTTCGAGAGCATCAGCAAGGAGG
AGTCGAGATATCTAGACCCAGCTTTCTTGTACAAAGTGGTTCGATGGGATCCCGCCACCATGGTGAGCAA
GGGCGAGGAGGATAACATGGCCATCATCAAGGAGTTCATGCGCTTCAAGGTGCACATGGAGGGCTCCGTG
AACGGCCACGAGTTCGAGATCGAGGGCGAGGGCGAGGGCCGCCCCTACGAGGGCACCCAGACCGCCAAGC
TGAAGGTGACCAAGGGTGGCCCCCTGCCCTTCGCCTGGGACATCCTGTCCCCTCAGTTCATGTACGGCTC
CAAGGCCTACGTGAAGCACCCCGCCGACATCCCCGACTACTTGAAGCTGTCCTTCCCCGAGGGCTTCAAG
TGGGAGCGCGTGATGAACTTCGAGGACGGCGGCGTGGTGACCGTGACCCAGGACTCCTCCCTGCAGGACG
GCGAGTTCATCTACAAGGTGAAGCTGCGCGGCACCAACTTCCCCTCCGACGGCCCCGTAATGCAGAAGAA
GACCATGGGCTGGGAGGCCTCCTCCGAGCGGATGTACCCCGAGGACGGCGCCCTGAAGGGCGAGATCAAG
CAGAGGCTGAAGCTGAAGGACGGCGGCCACTACGACGCTGAGGTCAAGACCACCTACAAGGCCAAGAAGC
CCGTGCAGCTGCCCGGCGCCTACAACGTCAACATCAAGTTGGACATCACCTCCCACAACGAGGACTACAC
CATCGTGGAACAGTACGAACGC
